>Addgene plasmid #198867 | pMYT096 | addgene full sequence | sequence record 390063 | Addgene NGS Result
GCGGCCGCGGGAAGGTTTAAAGCTTATATGCGAGGCCCAACCTAGGCGTTATAATGCTATTAGGACTACA
CGAACGGTGTCCGAGCGTGGTTTCGCTCAAGTGAGCACCTTAAATCTCATCACGCTTGGTAACACGGGGC
AAACGCTGCCAAGCTACTATCCCAATTTATGGACCGTGTACAGGGAGGACTGGCTGCTGAATAGTTCCCA
TCTATAGTCCCTGTGTTGCATCTCCGTTAGCATTCGTATGGCACTTACTGCTGCGGACCGAAAACCCATG
CAGCACCTTCACCGCCTAGCGATTATAAACGGAAAGCGTATAAGCTTTTTGTGGTAGTATCCGACTACAG
GACAAGCGCCGGGTGGAGACTTAAATCATATGTGTTTGGGTCAACAGCTCCACTCGGCGGTCAGGGTCAC
TGTTCGTAAATTGCCAAACACCCCCGCGGGGGCATAGCATCCAGCAGAGTTATTAGTTATCCCAGATGTT
TTATACGGCGAGTCACCTCTGCCTCAGTAAGCGGGAAACACCGTAAAACGCATTCATCTTTCACCTGCCA
TTAGTAACCCGACTTCTCATTGAGCGGGTTACGGCAGCCACAGGCCACATTCCGAATGTCTGGGTGAGCG
GTCCCTTTTCCAGCATCCACTAAATATCTCGGATCGCGCTTTTTAATCTGGCTTCCTGAAAAAAATCAAT
GGAGTGATGCAAACTGACTGGAGCAAAAAGCTGACACAAGGCAATCGACCTACGTGTCTGTCTATTTTCT
CACACCTTCTATTACCTTCTAACTCTCTGGGTTGGAAAAAACTGAAAAAAAGGTTGTCTCCAGTTTCCAC
AAATCATCCCCCTGTTTGATTAATAAATATATAAAGACGACAACTATCGATCATAAACTCATAAAACTAT
AACTCCTTTACACTTCTTATTTTATAGTTATTCTATTTTAATTCTTATTGATTTTAAAACCCCAAGAACT
TAGTTTCGAAAACACACACACACAAACAATTAAAAGATCTATGTCTGATCCAAAAAAGAAGAGAAAGGTC
GGTTCTGGTTCTGACAAGAAATACTCTATTGGTTTGGACATTGGCACCAATTCTGTTGGTTGGGCTGTTA
TTACTGACGAGTACAAAGTTCCCTCCAAGAAGTTTAAGGTTTTGGGTAACACTGACAGGCACTCCATTAA
GAAAAATTTGATTGGTGCCCTGTTGTTCGATTCTGGTGAAACTGCTGAAGCTACTAGATTGAAAAGAACC
GCTAGAAGAAGATACACCAGAAGAAAGAACAGAATCTGCTACTTGCAAGAGATTTTCTCTAACGAAATGG
CCAAGGTTGATGATTCATTCTTCCACAGATTGGAAGAGTCCTTCTTGGTTGAAGAGGATAAGAAACACGA
AAGACATCCAATCTTCGGTAACATCGTTGATGAAGTTGCTTACCACGAAAAGTACCCAACTATCTACCAT
TTGAGAAAGAAGTTGGTTGACTCTACCGATAAGGCTGATTTGAGATTGATCTATTTGGCTTTGGCCCACA
TGATTAAGTTCAGAGGTCATTTCTTGATCGAGGGTGATTTGAATCCAGATAACTCCGATGTTGACAAGTT
GTTCATCCAATTGGTCCAAACTTACAACCAGTTGTTCGAAGAAAATCCAATCAATGCCTCTGGTGTTGAT
GCTAAGGCTATTTTGTCTGCTAGACTGTCTAAGTCAAGAAGGTTGGAAAACTTGATTGCTCAATTGCCAG
GTGAAAAGAAGAATGGTTTGTTCGGTAATTTGATCGCCTTGTCTTTGGGTTTGACTCCAAATTTCAAGTC
CAACTTCGATTTGGCTGAAGATGCTAAGTTGCAATTGTCTAAGGATACCTACGATGATGACTTGGATAAT
TTGTTGGCCCAAATCGGTGATCAATACGCTGATTTGTTTTTGGCTGCTAAGAACTTGTCCGATGCCATTT
TGTTGTCCGATATCTTGAGAGTTAACACCGAAATTACTAAGGCTCCATTGTCTGCCTCTATGATCAAAAG
ATACGATGAACACCACCAAGACTTGACTTTGTTGAAAGCTTTGGTCAGACAACAGTTGCCAGAAAAGTAC
AAAGAAATCTTCTTCGACCAGTCCAAAAATGGTTACGCTGGTTATATTGATGGTGGTGCTTCTCAAGAAG
AGTTCTACAAGTTCATTAAGCCCATCTTGGAAAAGATGGATGGTACTGAAGAACTGTTGGTCAAGTTGAA
CAGAGAAGATTTGTTGAGAAAGCAGAGAACCTTCGATAACGGTTCTATTCCACATCAAATCCACTTGGGT
GAATTGCATGCTATTTTGAGAAGGCAAGAGGATTTCTACCCATTCTTGAAGGATAACAGAGAAAAGATCG
AGAAGATCCTGACCTTCAGAATCCCATATTATGTTGGTCCATTGGCCAGAGGTAATTCAAGATTTGCTTG
GATGACTAGGAAGTCCGAAGAAACTATTACTCCATGGAACTTCGAAGAGGTTGTTGATAAGGGTGCTTCT
GCTCAATCCTTCATTGAAAGAATGACTAACTTCGACAAGAACCTGCCAAACGAAAAGGTTTTGCCAAAAC
ACTCTTTGCTGTACGAATACTTCACCGTCTACAACGAATTGACTAAGGTTAAGTACGTCACCGAAGGTAT
GAGAAAACCAGCTTTTTTGTCTGGTGAACAAAAGAAGGCTATCGTCGATTTGTTGTTCAAGACTAACAGA
AAGGTTACCGTCAAGCAATTGAAAGAGGACTACTTCAAGAAAATCGAGTGCTTCGACTCCGTTGAAATTA
GTGGTGTTGAAGATAGATTCAACGCCTCCTTAGGTACTTACCATGACTTATTGAAGATCATCAAGGACAA
GGATTTCTTGGACAACGAAGAAAACGAGGATATCTTGGAGGATATCGTTTTGACTTTGACCTTGTTCGAG
GATAGGGAAATGATCGAAGAAAGGTTGAAAACCTACGCTCACTTGTTTGATGATAAGGTCATGAAGCAGT
TGAAGAGAAGAAGGTATACTGGTTGGGGTAGATTGTCTAGGAAATTGATTAACGGTATCAGGGACAAGCA
ATCCGGTAAGACTATTTTGGACTTTTTGAAGTCTGATGGCTTCGCCAATAGAAACTTCATGCAATTGATC
CACGATGACAGCTTGACCTTCAAAGAAGATATTCAAAAGGCCCAAGTTTCCGGTCAAGGTGATTCTTTAC
ATGAACATATTGCTAACTTGGCTGGTTCCCCAGCTATTAAGAAAGGTATTTTACAAACCGTTAAGGTGGT
CGACGAATTGGTAAAAGTTATGGGTAGACATAAGCCAGAGAACATCGTTATTGAAATGGCTAGAGAAAAT
CAGACTACCCAAAAGGGTCAAAAGAACTCCAGAGAAAGGATGAAGAGAATTGAAGAGGGTATCAAAGAAT
TGGGCTCCCAGATTTTGAAAGAACACCCAGTTGAAAACACCCAATTGCAGAACGAAAAGCTGTACTTGTA
CTACTTGCAGAATGGTAGAGATATGTACGTCGACCAAGAATTGGATATCAACAGATTGTCCGATTACGAT
GTCGATCATATCGTTCCACAGTCTTTTTTGAAGGATGACTCCATCGATAACAAGGTCTTGACTAGATCCG
ATAAGAACAGAGGTAAGTCTGATAACGTTCCATCTGAAGAGGTCGTCAAGAAGATGAAGAATTATTGGAG
ACAGTTGCTGAACGCCAAGTTGATTACTCAAAGAAAGTTCGACAATTTGACCAAGGCTGAAAGAGGTGGT
TTGTCTGAATTGGACAAAGCAGGTTTCATTAAGAGGCAATTGGTTGAAACTAGGCAAATCACCAAACACG
TTGCCCAAATTTTGGATTCCAGAATGAATACCAAGTACGACGAAAACGATAAGTTGATCAGGGAAGTTAA
GGTCATCACGTTGAAGTCTAAGTTGGTTTCCGATTTCAGAAAGGACTTCCAATTCTACAAGGTCAGGGAA
ATCAACAACTACCATCATGCTCATGATGCTTACTTGAATGCTGTTGTTGGTACTGCCTTGATTAAGAAGT
ATCCAAAGTTGGAATCCGAGTTCGTTTACGGTGATTACAAGGTTTACGACGTCAGAAAGATGATTGCCAA
GTCCGAACAAGAAATTGGTAAGGCTACTGCTAAGTACTTCTTCTACTCCAACATCATGAATTTCTTCAAG
ACCGAAATCACTTTGGCCAACGGTGAAATTAGAAAAAGGCCATTGATTGAGACTAACGGTGAGACTGGTG
AAATAGTTTGGGATAAGGGTAGAGATTTCGCTACCGTTAGAAAAGTTTTGTCCATGCCACAAGTTAACAT
CGTCAAAAAGACCGAAGTTCAAACTGGTGGTTTCTCCAAAGAATCCATCTTGCCAAAAAGAAACTCCGAC
AAATTGATCGCCAGAAAGAAAGATTGGGACCCAAAAAAGTATGGTGGTTTTGATTCTCCAACCGTTGCTT
ACTCTGTTTTGGTTGTTGCTAAAGTTGAAAAGGGCAAGAGCAAGAAGTTGAAGTCAGTCAAAGAACTATT
GGGCATCACGATCATGGAAAGGTCATCTTTTGAAAAAAACCCAATCGACTTTTTGGAGGCCAAGGGTTAC
AAAGAAGTTAAGAAGGATCTGATTATCAAGCTGCCCAAGTACTCTTTGTTCGAATTGGAAAACGGTCGTA
AGAGAATGTTGGCTTCTGCTGGTGAATTACAAAAGGGTAATGAATTGGCTCTGCCCTCTAAGTACGTTAA
CTTTCTATACTTGGCCTCTCACTACGAAAAGTTGAAGGGTTCTCCTGAAGATAACGAACAAAAGCAGTTG
TTTGTCGAACAGCATAAGCACTACTTGGACGAAATCATCGAACAGATTTCTGAATTTTCCAAGAGGGTTA
TTTTGGCTGATGCCAATTTGGATAAGGTCTTGTCTGCTTACAACAAGCACAGAGATAAGCCAATTAGAGA
ACAAGCCGAAAACATCATTCACCTGTTCACTTTGACTAATTTGGGTGCTCCAGCTGCTTTTAAGTATTTC
GATACCACCATCGACAGAAAGAGATACACTTCTACAAAAGAGGTTCTGGACGCTACCTTGATTCATCAAT
CTATTACTGGCTTGTACGAAACCAGGATCGACTTGTCTCAATTAGGTGGTGATGGTTCAGGTTCTCCACC
AAAGAAAAAACGTAAGGTCTGAATCCTAACTCGAGCTGGTTGATGGAAAATATAATTTTATTGGGCAAAC
TTTTGTTTATCTGATGTGTTTTATACTATTATCTTTTTAATTAATGATTCTATATACAAACCTGTATATT
TTTTCTTTAACCAATTTTTTTTTTTATAGACCTAGAGCTGTACTGCTGACCCAACGCCTTCCACACTGAA
AAGGTACGACGAAGAAGGGTAAGACGGCTCAACGAGCAGACGTTACTTTGTTTATATATATTAGTATGTA
CAATCGCAAAGAAATGGAGTGATGACATGTTGTAGTATTTAGTATGAGGTTACTGTGTGGGAGGTTTTAC
CATGATTTTTGGCGAGAACACGCCATGAAATGTCTTTGTACGAAACTCATTACCCGCATTAATATTTTTT
TTCTTTTTAAAGCTCAGTTGACCCTTTCTCATTCCCTTCTTAAAACAACTGTGTGATCCTTGAGAAAAGA
TAAATTACATACACAACATAAACCCAACTACGATCGCAAATTGAATTCGCATCTAGAAAAATAATAAGCG
CAAGTGGTTTAGTGGTAAAATCCAACGTTGCCATCGTTGGGCCCCCGGTTCGATTCCGGGCTTGCGCATG
AGACCGAAAGTGAAACGTGATTTCATGCGTCATTTTGAACATTTTGTAAATCTTATTTAATAATGTGTGC
GGCAATTCACATTTAATTTATGAATGTTTTCTTAACATCGCGGCAACTCAAGAAACGGCAGGTTCGGATC
TTAGCTACTAGAGAAAGAGGAGAAATACTAGATGCGTAAAGGCGAAGAACTGTTCACTGGTGTCGTCCCT
ATTCTGGTGGAACTGGATGGTGATGTCAACGGTCATAAGTTTTCCGTGCGTGGCGAGGGTGAAGGTGACG
CAACTAATGGTAAACTGACGCTGAAGTTCATCTGTACTACTGGTAAACTGCCGGTTCCTTGGCCGACTCT
GGTAACGACGCTGACTTATGGTGTTCAGTGCTTTGCTCGTTATCCGGACCATATGAAGCAGCATGACTTC
TTCAAGTCCGCCATGCCGGAAGGCTATGTGCAGGAACGCACGATTTCCTTTAAGGATGACGGCACGTACA
AAACGCGTGCGGAAGTGAAATTTGAAGGCGATACCCTGGTAAACCGCATTGAGCTGAAAGGCATTGACTT
TAAAGAGGACGGCAATATCCTGGGCCATAAGCTGGAATACAATTTTAACAGCCACAATGTTTACATCACC
GCCGATAAACAAAAAAATGGCATTAAAGCGAATTTTAAAATTCGCCACAACGTGGAGGATGGCAGCGTGC
AGCTGGCTGATCACTACCAGCAAAACACTCCAATCGGTGATGGTCCTGTTCTGCTGCCAGACAATCACTA
TCTGAGCACGCAAAGCGTTCTGTCTAAAGATCCGAACGAGAAACGCGATCATATGGTTCTGCTGGAGTTC
GTAACCGCAGCGGGCATCACGCATGGTATGGATGAACTGTACAAATGACCAGGCATCAAATAAAACGAAA
GGCTCAGTCGAAAGACTGGGCCTTTCGTTTTATCTGTTGTTTGTCGGTGAACGCTCTCTACTAGAGTCAC
ACTGGCTCACCTTCGGGTGGGCCTTTCTGCGTTTATAGTTTTAGAGCTAGAAATAGCAAGTTAAAATAAG
GCTAGTCCGTTATCAACTTGAAAAAGTGGCACCGAGTCGGTGCTGATTGAAACGCGCAAGTGGTTCAGTG
GTTAGAATTTATGCTTCCCAAGCATGAGGCCCGGGTTCGATTCCCGGCTTGCGCAGGTCTCAATCCACTA
GTGCACTGCAGGCGCTCAAACCAGGCTTTTCTTTTCCGTTTTTACGAGCTAGATAAGCGCATCCATATTT
ACTAATAGATATAATGAGATATCTGAGATACATGTGTATGTATATATGCACGTTTTCTTTTATTATCTAA
AAATCATATTATATTAAGTAAGAGAAAAAAATGTACAACTATATAAATATATATTTATTTAAAATGGTTT
TGAATTTTTCCTATTCTGGTTGATATTGCCCAAAAGCTATTCAGTTTACTCGCTGCGGTGGCTTATTCAA
CTTACTCAGATCCATACAGATCGTGAGCACCACTTGATTCTCTACGATGCCTCACGTCCACACGAACTAT
TACGCTATCCTCTCTTACAGAGCCTAAGGCAGTTGAGAATCAATCTCAAGATGGATCGGCGCTATCTACC
GTGGGTGGGGAAACTCCTACTGACGATTCAATGTGTGACTGCCTGCCATGCAACTGTCTACCAGTTCTGT
GTCGGGTTCATATTATTACTCCCCTCGTATACTTGCGCCACGGGAGGACGCACGGTCATCCGACTCCTGA
AATCGTCGGCGAATATCTGCTAGAGGTCGTCTGTTGTGCAATATCGAAGAAGAGAGACACCCAACACATT
GGTATCGTGAAACATTGCTGTTGGGTAGGAGGCGAAGAGCTACGCATGATTTCCGGCAATCACTATACCT
TCGTACAGACAATGTGGTGAGTGACTTCCATGCCTCAGGTGTAAATTGGGACCTCTCGCGGGGAACGATC
GGCGACTAGAAATGGTCGATTGCGCGGCCGCTTATTTGCCGACTACCTTGGTGATCTCGCCTTTCACGTA
GTGGACAAATTCTTCCAACTGATCTGCGCGCGAGGCCAAGCGATCTTCTTCTTGTCCAAGATAAGCCTGT
CTAGCTTCAAGTATGACGGGCTGATACTGGGCCGGCAGGCGCTCCATTGCCCAGTCGGCAGCGACATCCT
TCGGCGCGATTTTGCCGGTTACTGCGCTGTACCAAATGCGGGACAACGTAAGCACTACATTTCGCTCATC
GCCAGCCCAGTCGGGCGGCGAGTTCCATAGCGTTAAGGTTTCATTTAGCGCCTCAAATAGATCCTGTTCA
GGAACCGGATCAAAGAGTTCCTCCGCCGCTGGACCTACCAAGGCAACGCTATGTTCTCTTGCTTTTGTCA
GCAAGATAGCCAGATCAATGTCGATCGTGGCTGGCTCGAAGATACCCGCAAGAATGTCATTGCGCTGCCA
TTCTCCAAATTGCAGTTCGCGCTTAGCTGGATAACGCCACGGAATGATGTCGTCGTGCACAACAATGGTG
ACTTCTACAGCGCGGAGAATCTCGCTCTCTCCAGGGGAAGCCGAAGTTTCCAAAAGGTCGTTGATCAAAG
CTCGCCGCGTTGTTTCATCAAGCCTTACGGTCACCGTAACCAGCAAATCAATATCACTGTGTGGCTTCAG
GCCGCCATCCACTGCGGAGCCGTACAAATGTACGGCCAGCAACGTCGGTTCGAGATGGCGCTCGATGACG
CCAACTACCTCTGATAGTTGAGTCGATACTTCGGCGATCACCGCTTCCCTCATAATGTTTAACTTTGTTT
TAGGGCGACTGCCCTGCTGCGTAACATCGTTGCTGCTCCATAACATCAAACATCGACCCACGGCGTAACG
CGCTTGCTGCTTGGATGCCCGAGGCATAGACTGTACCCCAAAAAAACAGTCATAACAAGCCATGAAAACC
GCCACTGCGCCGTTACCACCGCTGCGTTCGGTCAAGGTTCTGGACCAGTTGCGTGAGCGCATACGCTACT
TGCATTACAGCTTACGAACCGAACAGGCTTATGTCCACTGGGTTCGTGCCTTCATCCGTTTCCACGGTGT
GCGTCACCCGGCAACCTTGGGTAGCAGCGAAGTCGAGGCATTTCTGTCCTGGCTGGTCATGACCAAAATC
CCTTAACGTGAGTTTTCGTTCCACTGAGCGTCAGACCCCGTAGAAAAGATCAAAGGATCTTCTTGAGATC
CTTTTTTTCTGCGCGTAATCTGCTGCTTGCAAACAAAAAAACCACCGCTACCAGCGGTGGTTTGTTTGCC
GGATCAAGAGCTACCAACTCTTTTTCCGAAGGTAACTGGCTTCAGCAGAGCGCAGATACCAAATACTGTT
CTTCTAGTGTAGCCGTAGTTAGGCCACCACTTCAAGAACTCTGTAGCACCGCCTACATACCTCGCTCTGC
TAATCCTGTTACCAGTGGCTGCTGCCAGTGGCGATAAGTCGTGTCTTACCGGGTTGGACTCAAGACGATA
GTTACCGGATAAGGCGCAGCGGTCGGGCTGAACGGGGGGTTCGTGCACACAGCCCAGCTTGGAGCGAACG
ACCTACACCGAACTGAGATACCTACAGCGTGAGCTATGAGAAAGCGCCACGCTTCCCGAAGGGAGAAAGG
CGGACAGGTATCCGGTAAGCGGCAGGGTCGGAACAGGAGAGCGCACGAGGGAGCTTCCAGGGGGAAACGC
CTGGTATCTTTATAGTCCTGTCGGGTTTCGCCACCTCTGACTTGAGCGTCGATTTTTGTGATGCTCGTCA
GGGGGGCGGAGCCTATGGAAAAACGCCAGCAACGCGGCCTTTTTACGGTTCCTGGCCTTTTGCTGGCCTT
TTGCTCACATGTTCTTTCCTGCGTTATCCCCTGATTCTGTGGATAACCGT
Features (pLannotate 1.2.2; 13 found; start..end, strand, type, name):
    962..989     +  promoter       GAP promoter (fragment): S. cerevisiae TDH3; promoter for glyceraldehyde-3-phosphate dehydrogenase
   1030..1049    +  CDS            SV40 NLS (fragment): nuclear localization signal of SV40 (simian virus 40) large T antigen
   1063..5163    +  CDS            cas9: CAS9_STRP1 - Also known as csn1 From Streptococcus pyogenes serotype M1.
   5737..5807    +  ncRNA          tRNA: Accession: RF00005 - tRNA
   5982..6695    +  CDS            superfolder GFP: GFP variant that folds robustly even when fused to poorly folded proteins (Pédelacq et al., 2006)
   6707..6778    +  terminator     rrnB T1 terminator: transcription terminator T1 from the E. coli rrnB gene
   6794..6821    +  terminator     T7Te terminator: phage T7 early transcription terminator
   6828..6903    +  misc_RNA       gRNA scaffold: guide RNA scaffold for the Streptococcus pyogenes CRISPR/Cas9 system
   6913..6984    +  ncRNA          tRNA: Accession: RF00005 - tRNA
   7805..8593    -  CDS            aadA: S3AD_ECOLX - Experimental evidence at protein level: Swiss-Prot protein existence level 1. Mediates bacterial resistance to the antibiotics streptomycin and spectinomycin. From Escherichia coli.
   8600..8656    -  CDS            GmR (fragment): gentamycin acetyltransferase; aacC1; confers resistance to gentamycin
   8832..8855    -  promoter       Pc promoter (fragment): intI1 (promoter lies within the coding sequence); class 1 integron promoter
   9023..9611    +  rep_origin     ori: high-copy-number ColE1/pMB1/pBR322/pUC origin of replication
