[The description below was written by a language model from this plasmid's Addgene catalogue record and pLannotate feature annotations shown in this document.]
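Description:
pMYT096 is an empty-backbone CRISPR/Cas9 vector from the Multiplex MoClo Toolkit (MYT) for engineering Saccharomyces cerevisiae, built on the pYTK085 part-plasmid backbone from the yeast MoClo toolkit. It is propagated in E. coli as a high-copy plasmid through a ColE1/pUC-type origin and is selected with spectinomycin via the aadA gene. Short annotated fragments of a class 1 integron Pc promoter and a gentamicin acetyltransferase sequence lie upstream of aadA and appear to be remnants of the resistance cassette's origin. As the catalogue entry states, the plasmid carries no yeast selectable marker, and the feature table likewise shows no yeast replication origin or auxotrophic marker, which fits its intended transient use.

The payload has two parts. The first is a Streptococcus pyogenes Cas9 coding sequence preceded by an SV40 nuclear localization signal. Only a short match to the yeast TDH3 (GAP) promoter is annotated upstream, so the promoter driving Cas9 is not clearly defined by the record. The second is a guide RNA region in which a tRNA is followed by a superfolder GFP cassette with bacterial rrnB T1 and T7Te terminators, then the S. pyogenes gRNA scaffold and a second tRNA. This layout suggests that GFP serves as a bacterial dropout marker, replaced when guide sequences are cloned in so that correct assemblies can be spotted as non-fluorescent colonies. The flanking tRNAs would plausibly support guide expression and processing, although the record does not spell out the mechanism. No insert is present as supplied. The vector is meant to receive user-designed guides and deliver Cas9 and gRNA transiently for marker-free genome editing in yeast.
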