Addgene plasmid #198867: pMYT096
Purpose: (Empty Backbone) Transient CRISPR/Cas9 Vector without a selectable marker to be used in the Ellis MYT system
Depositing lab: Tom Ellis. Depositing organization: Imperial College London. Publication: A Multiplex MoClo Toolkit for Extensive and Flexible Engineering of Saccharomyces cerevisiae. Shaw WM, Khalil AS, Ellis T. ACS Synth Biol. 2023 Nov 6. doi: 10.1021/acssynbio.3c00423. PubMed 37930278.
Backbone
  Vector backbone: pYTK085
  Backbone manufacturer: John Dueber
  Vector type: Synthetic Biology
Growth in bacteria
  Bacterial resistance: Spectinomycin, 50 μg/mL
  Growth temperature: 37°C
  Growth strain: DH5alpha
  Copy number: High Copy
Gene/Insert
  Gene/Insert name: None
Terms and licenses: Academic/Nonprofit Terms; Industry Terms: Not Available to Industry
How to cite: pMYT096 was a gift from Tom Ellis (Addgene plasmid # 198867 ; http://n2t.net/addgene:198867 ; RRID:Addgene_198867)
